Addgene plasmid #128998: pMM0623
Purpose: pRPL18B-Zif268DBD-CRY2PHR cassette plasmid flanked by ConL1 and ConR2
Depositing lab: Megan McClean. Depositing organization: University of Wisconsin, Madison. Publication: A yeast optogenetic toolkit (yOTK) for gene expression control in Saccharomyces cerevisiae. An-Adirekkun JM, Stewart CJ, Geller SH, Patel MT, Melendez J, Oakes BL, Noyes MB, McClean MN. Biotechnol Bioeng. 2019 Dec 2. doi: 10.1002/bit.27234. PubMed 31788779.
Backbone
  Vector backbone: NA
  Vector type: Yeast Expression
Growth in bacteria
  Bacterial resistance: Ampicillin, 100 μg/mL
  Growth temperature: 37°C
  Growth strain: DH5alpha
  Copy number: High Copy
Gene/Insert
  Gene/Insert name: ConL1-pRPL18B-SV40NLS-ZiF268DBD-CRY2PHR-tSSA1-ConR2 AmpR-ColE1
  Species: S. cerevisiae (budding yeast)
  Cloning method: Restriction Enzyme; 5′ cloning site unknown (unknown if destroyed); 3′ cloning site unknown (unknown if destroyed)
Terms and licenses: Academic/Nonprofit Terms; Industry Terms: Not Available to Industry
How to cite: pMM0623 was a gift from Megan McClean (Addgene plasmid # 128998 ; http://n2t.net/addgene:128998 ; RRID:Addgene_128998)
