[The description below was written by a language model from this plasmid's Addgene catalogue record and pLannotate feature annotations shown in this document.]
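Description:
pMM0623 is a 4,996 nt cassette plasmid from a yeast optogenetic toolkit for light-controlled gene expression in Saccharomyces cerevisiae. It is maintained in E. coli as a high-copy plasmid through a ColE1/pUC-type origin and is selected with ampicillin via the bla (AmpR) gene and its promoter. The record lists no separate backbone. The AmpR-ColE1 segment is treated as part of the assembled construct, and neither the catalogue fields nor the feature table shows a yeast origin of replication or a yeast selectable marker. The plasmid therefore appears to be an intermediate rather than a vector that can be maintained in yeast on its own.

The payload is a single transcription unit in which the constitutive yeast RPL18B promoter drives a fusion protein, with the SSA1 terminator closing the unit. The fusion consists of an SV40 nuclear localization signal, the Zif268 zinc-finger DNA-binding domain, and CRY2PHR, the N-terminal photolyase homology region of Arabidopsis thaliana cryptochrome 2. The automated annotation labels the zinc-finger region as a fragment of ZFHD1. That composite domain contains Zif268 sequence, so the hit is consistent with the catalogue description. The promoter, NLS, terminator and connectors were not detected by the annotation tool and are known only from the insert name.

CRY2PHR binds CIB1 under blue light, so this protein can serve as the DNA-bound half of a split, light-inducible transcription factor, recruiting a CIB1-fused partner to Zif268 binding sites. That partner is not part of this plasmid. The flanking ConL1 and ConR2 connector sequences place the cassette in a defined position for assembly with other cassettes into multigene plasmids.
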