Features (pLannotate 1.2.2; 5 found; start..end, strand, type, name):
    380..551     +  CDS            ZFHD1 (DNA binding domain) (fragment): composite human DNA-binding domain composed of domains from the transcription factors Zif268 and Oct-1 (Pomerantz et al., 1995)
    644..2137    +  CDS            CRY2PHR: N-terminal photolyase homology region of Arabidopsis thaliana cryptochrome 2 binds to CIB1 upon exposure to blue light (Kennedy et al., 2010)
   2663..3523    -  CDS            AmpR: β-lactamase; bla; confers resistance to ampicillin, carbenicillin, and related antibiotics
   3524..3628    -  promoter       AmpR promoter: bla
   3731..4319    +  rep_origin     ori: high-copy-number ColE1/pMB1/pBR322/pUC origin of replication
>Addgene plasmid #128998 | pMM0623 | addgene full sequence | sequence record 259439 | Addgene NGS Result
ACTTCATATTATAAAATAACAAAAGAAGAATTTCATATTCACGCCCAAGAAATCAGGCTGCTTTCCAAAT
GCAATTGACACTTCATTAGCCATCACACAAAACTCTTTCTTGCTGGAGCTTCTTTTAAAAAAGACCTCAG
TACACCAAACACGTTACCCGACCTCGTTATTTTACGACAACTATGATAAAATTCTGAAGAAAAAATAAAA
AAATTTTCATACTTCTTGCTTTTATTTAAACCATTGAATGATTTCTTTTGAACAAAACTACCTGTTTCAC
CAAAGGAAATAGAAAGAAAAAATCAATTAGAAGAAAACAAAAAACAAAAGATCTATGGCCCCCAAGAAGA
AGAGGAAGGTTGGTATTCACGGGGGTACCCGCCCATATGCTTGCCCTGTCGAGTCCTGCGATCGCCGCTT
TTCTCGCTCGGATGAGCTTACCCGCCATATCCGCATCCATACCGGTCAGAAGCCCTTCCAGTGTCGAATC
TGCATGCGTAACTTCAGTCGTAGTGACCACCTTACCACCCACATCCGCACCCACACAGGCGAGAAGCCTT
TTGCCTGTGACATTTGTGGGAGGAAGTTTGCCAGGAGTGATGAACGCAAGAGGCATACCAAAATCCATAC
AGGTGCTAGCTTCATGAAGATGGACAAAAAGACTATAGTTTGGTTTAGAAGAGATCTAAGGATTGAGGAT
AATCCTGCATTAGCAGCAGCTGCTCACGAAGGATCTGTTTTTCCTGTCTTCATTTGGTGTCCTGAAGAAG
AAGGACAGTTTTATCCTGGAAGAGCTTCAAGATGGTGGATGAAACAATCACTTGCTCACTTATCTCAATC
CTTGAAGGCTCTTGGATCTGACCTCACTTTAATCAAAACCCACAACACGATTTCAGCGATCTTGGATTGT
ATCCGCGTTACCGGTGCTACAAAAGTCGTCTTTAACCACCTCTATGATCCTGTTTCGTTAGTTCGGGACC
ATACCGTAAAGGAGAAGCTGGTGGAACGTGGGATCTCTGTGCAAAGCTACAATGGAGATCTATTGTATGA
ACCGTGGGAGATATACTGCGAAAAGGGCAAACCTTTTACGAGTTTCAATTCTTACTGGAAGAAATGCTTA
GATATGTCGATTGAATCCGTTATGCTTCCTCCTCCTTGGCGGTTGATGCCAATAACTGCAGCGGCTGAAG
CGATTTGGGCGTGTTCGATTGAAGAACTAGGGCTGGAGAATGAGGCCGAGAAACCGAGCAATGCGTTGTT
AACTAGAGCTTGGAGTCCAGGATGGAGCAATGCTGATAAGTTACTAAATGAGTTCATCGAGAAGCAGTTG
ATAGATTATGCAAAGAACAGCAAGAAAGTTGTTGGGAATTCTACTTCACTACTTTCTCCGTATCTCCATT
TCGGGGAAATAAGCGTCAGACACGTTTTCCAGTGTGCCCGGATGAAACAAATTATATGGGCAAGAGATAA
GAACAGTGAAGGAGAAGAAAGTGCAGATCTTTTTCTTAGGGGAATCGGTTTAAGAGAGTATTCTCGGTAT
ATATGTTTCAACTTCCCGTTTACTCACGAGCAATCGTTGTTGAGTCATCTTCGGTTTTTCCCTTGGGATG
CTGATGTTGATAAGTTCAAGGCCTGGAGACAAGGCAGGACCGGTTATCCGTTGGTGGATGCCGGAATGAG
AGAGCTTTGGGCTACCGGATGGATGCATAACAGAATAAGAGTGATTGTTTCAAGCTTTGCTGTGAAGTTT
CTTCTCCTTCCATGGAAATGGGGAATGAAGTATTTCTGGGATACACTTTTGGATGCTGATTTGGAATGTG
ACATCCTTGGCTGGCAGTATATCTCTGGGAGTATCCCCGATGGCCACGAGCTTGATCGCTTGGACAATCC
CGCGTTACAAGGCGCCAAATATGACCCAGAAGGTGAGTACATAAGGCAATGGCTTCCCGAGCTTGCGAGA
TTGCCAACTGAATGGATCCATCATCCATGGGACGCTCCTTTAACCGTACTCAAAGCTTCTGGTGTGGAAC
TCGGAACAAACTATGCGAAACCCATTGTAGACATCGACACAGCTCGTGAGCTACTAGCTAAAGCTATTTC
AAGAACCCGTGAAGCACAGATCATGATCGGAGCAGCAGCCCGGGGATCCTAACTCGAGGCCAATTGGTGC
GGCAATTGATAATAACGAAAATGTCTTTTAATGATCTGGGTATAATGAGGAATTTTCCGAACGTTTTTAC
TTTATATATATATATACATGTAACATATATTCTATACGCTATAGAGAAAGGAAATTTTTCAATTAAAAAA
AAAATAGAGAAAGAGTTTCACTTCTTGATTATCGCTAACACTAATGGTTGAAGTACTGCTACTTTAATTT
TATGCTGGATGTGAGACGATAAATCGCAGCCAAGTGAGTGAATAGATGACGCACCACGGTCAGACACGGC
CACATCGTATCTCACAGGAGCAAGCGCGATAGGAGCACTCACACATAGTACGGTGATCCGCTGACTCCTT
TGCCCAAATAAGACGTGAGCCACTAGTGCACTGCAGTACAGCGGCCGCGATTATCAAAAAGGATCTTCAC
CTAGATCCTTTTAAATTAAAAATGAAGTTTTAAATCAATCTAAAGTATATATGAGTAAACTTGGTCTGAC
AGTTACCAATGCTTAATCAGTGAGGCACCTATCTCAGCGATCTGTCTATTTCGTTCATCCATAGTTGCCT
GACTCCCCGTCGTGTAGATAACTACGATACGGGAGGGCTTACCATCTGGCCCCAGTGCTGCAATGATACC
GCGGGACCCACGCTCACCGGCTCCAGATTTATCAGCAATAAACCAGCCAGCCGGAAGGGCCGAGCGCAGA
AGTGGTCCTGCAACTTTATCCGCCTCCATCCAGTCTATTAATTGTTGCCGGGAAGCTAGAGTAAGTAGTT
CGCCAGTTAATAGTTTGCGCAACGTTGTTGCCATTGCTACAGGCATCGTGGTGTCACGCTCGTCGTTTGG
TATGGCTTCATTCAGCTCCGGTTCCCAACGATCAAGGCGAGTTACATGATCCCCCATGTTGTGCAAAAAA
GCGGTTAGCTCCTTCGGTCCTCCGATCGTTGTCAGAAGTAAGTTGGCCGCAGTGTTATCACTCATGGTTA
TGGCAGCACTGCATAATTCTCTTACTGTCATGCCATCCGTAAGATGCTTTTCTGTGACTGGTGAGTACTC
AACCAAGTCATTCTGAGAATAGTGTATGCGGCGACCGAGTTGCTCTTGCCCGGCGTCAATACGGGATAAT
ACCGCGCCACATAGCAGAACTTTAAAAGTGCTCATCATTGGAAAACGTTCTTCGGGGCGAAAACTCTCAA
GGATCTTACCGCTGTTGAGATCCAGTTCGATGTAACCCACTCGTGCACCCAACTGATCTTCAGCATCTTT
TACTTTCACCAGCGTTTCTGGGTGAGCAAAAACAGGAAGGCAAAATGCCGCAAAAAAGGGAATAAGGGCG
ACACGGAAATGTTGAATACTCATACTCTTCCTTTTTCAATATTATTGAAGCATTTATCAGGGTTATTGTC
TCATGAGCGGATACATATTTGAATGTATTTAGAAAAATAAACAAATAGGGGTTCCGCGCACATTTCCCCG
AAAAGTGCCACCTGTCATGACCAAAATCCCTTAACGTGAGTTTTCGTTCCACTGAGCGTCAGACCCCGTA
GAAAAGATCAAAGGATCTTCTTGAGATCCTTTTTTTCTGCGCGTAATCTGCTGCTTGCAAACAAAAAAAC
CACCGCTACCAGCGGTGGTTTGTTTGCCGGATCAAGAGCTACCAACTCTTTTTCCGAAGGTAACTGGCTT
CAGCAGAGCGCAGATACCAAATACTGTTCTTCTAGTGTAGCCGTAGTTAGGCCACCACTTCAAGAACTCT
GTAGCACCGCCTACATACCTCGCTCTGCTAATCCTGTTACCAGTGGCTGCTGCCAGTGGCGATAAGTCGT
GTCTTACCGGGTTGGACTCAAGACGATAGTTACCGGATAAGGCGCAGCGGTCGGGCTGAACGGGGGGTTC
GTGCACACAGCCCAGCTTGGAGCGAACGACCTACACCGAACTGAGATACCTACAGCGTGAGCTATGAGAA
AGCGCCACGCTTCCCGAAGGGAGAAAGGCGGACAGGTATCCGGTAAGCGGCAGGGTCGGAACAGGAGAGC
GCACGAGGGAGCTTCCAGGGGGAAACGCCTGGTATCTTTATAGTCCTGTCGGGTTTCGCCACCTCTGACT
TGAGCGTCGATTTTTGTGATGCTCGTCAGGGGGGCGGAGCCTATGGAAAAACGCCAGCAACGCGGCCTTT
TTACGGTTCCTGGCCTTTTGCTGGCCTTTTGCTCACATGTTCTTTCCTGCGTTATCCCCTGATTCTGTGG
ATAACCGTGCGGCCGCCCCTGAATTCGCATCTAGAACGGGGTCATCACGGCTCATCATGCGCCAAACAAA
TGTGTGCAATACACGCTCGGATGACTGCATGATGACCGCACTGACTGGGGACAGCAGATCCACCTAAGCC
TGTGAGAGAAGCAGACACCCGACAGATCAAGGCAGTTACGTCTCACCAAACCAGATGTCAACACAGCTAC
AACGAAGAGGATGTCCAATATTTTTTTTAAGGAATAAGGATACTTCAAGACTAGATTCCCCCCTGCATTC
CCATCAGAACCGTAAACCTTGGCGCTTTCCTTGGGAAGTATTCAAGAAGTGCCTTGTCCGGTTTCTGTGG
CTCACAAACCAGCGCGCCCGATATGGCTTTCTTTTCACTTATGAATGTACCAGTACGGGACAATTAGAAC
GCTCCTGTAACAATCTCTTTGCAAATGTGGGGTTACATTCTAACCATGTCACACTGCTGACGAAATTCAA
AGTAAAAAAAAATGGGACCACGTCTTGAGAACGATAGATTTTCTTTATTTTACATTGAACAGTCGTTGTC
TCAGCGCGCTTTATGTTTTCATTCAT
